Addgene plasmid #12342: pCLNDX
Purpose: (Empty Backbone)
Depositing lab: Inder Verma. Depositing organization: Salk Institute for Biological Studies. Publication: The pCL vector system: rapid production of helper-free, high-titer, recombinant retroviruses. Naviaux RK, Costanzi E, Haas M, Verma IM. J Virol. 1996 Aug . 70(8):5701-5. PubMed 8764092.
Backbone
  Vector backbone: pCLNDX
  Backbone manufacturer: Verma Lab
  Vector type: Mammalian Expression, Retroviral
  Selectable markers: Neomycin (select with G418)
Growth in bacteria
  Bacterial resistance: Ampicillin, 100 μg/mL
  Growth temperature: 37°C
  Growth strain: DH5alpha
  Copy number: High Copy
Gene/Insert
  Gene/Insert name: None
  Cloning method: Restriction Enzyme
  Sequencing primers: 5′ LXSN primer
Terms and licenses: Academic/Nonprofit Terms; Industry Terms: Not Available to Industry
Depositor comments: Dihydrofolate reductase (DHFR) promoter. See article and author's map for details.
How to cite: pCLNDX was a gift from Inder Verma (Addgene plasmid # 12342 ; http://n2t.net/addgene:12342 ; RRID:Addgene_12342)
