[The description below was written by a language model from this plasmid's Addgene catalogue record.]
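Description:
pCLNDX is an empty retroviral expression backbone from the pCL vector system, a family of plasmids designed for rapid production of helper-free, high-titer recombinant retroviruses. It is classed as a mammalian expression and retroviral vector. It is intended to be introduced into packaging cells so that the vector genome is packaged into viral particles, which then deliver the cassette into target mammalian cells by transduction. In bacteria the plasmid is maintained at high copy number under ampicillin selection. In mammalian cells, a neomycin resistance marker allows stably transduced or transfected populations to be selected with G418.

No insert is present. A gene of interest is added by restriction enzyme cloning, and the listed 5′ sequencing primer is an LXSN-type primer. The depositor notes that the vector carries a dihydrofolate reductase (DHFR) promoter, which serves as a cellular housekeeping-type internal promoter. The record does not say explicitly whether this promoter drives the cloned gene or the neomycin marker, and it refers readers to the original article and the author's map for the layout. No feature table is provided either, so the following are also not documented here:

- the long terminal repeats
- the packaging signal
- the cloning sites
- the bacterial origin of replication

As far as the record supports, the typical use is as a starting backbone for building retroviral constructs that give stable, G418-selectable gene expression in mammalian cells.
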