>Addgene plasmid #12342 | pCLNDX | addgene partial sequence | sequence record 18920 | 12342 with LXSN
CCCTCACTCCTTCTCTAGGCGCCGGAATTCCGATCTGATCAAGAGACAGGATGAGGATCGTTTCGCATGA
TTGAACAAGATGGATTGCACGCAGGTTCTCCGGCCGCTTGGGTGGAGAGGCTATTCGGCTATGACTGGGC
ACAACAGACAATCGGCTGCTCTGATGCCGCCGTGTTCCGGCTGTCAGCGCAGGGGCGCCCGGTTCTTTTT
GTCAAGACCGACCTGTCCGGTGCCCTGAATGAACTGCAGGACGAGGCAGCGCGGCTATCGTGGCTGGCCA
CGACGGGCGTTCCTTGCGCAGCTGTGCTCGACGTTGTCACTGAAGCGGGAAGGGACTGGCTGCTATTGGG
CGAAGTGCCGGGGCAGGATCTCCTGTCATCTCACCTTGCTCCTGCCGAGAAAGTATCCATCATGGCTGAT
GCAATGCGGCGGCTGCATACGCTTGATCCGGCTACCTGCCCATTCGACCACCAAGCGAAACATCGCATCG
AGCGAGCACGTACTCGGATGGAAGCCGGTCTTGTCGATCAGGATGATCTGGACGAAGAGCATCAGGGGCT
CGCGCCAGCCGAACTGTTCGCCAGGCTCAAGGCGCGCATGCCCGACGGCGAGGATCTCGTCGTGACCCAT
GGCGATGCCTGCTTGCCGAATATCATGGTGGAAAATGGCCGCTTTTCTGGATTCATCGACTGTGGGCGGC
TGGGTGTG
